>Addgene plasmid #26091 | HA-HIF2α P531A-pBabe-puro | depositor full sequence | sequence record 12249 | Author sequence
CTGCAGCCTGAATATGGGCCAAACAGGATATCTGTGGTAAGCAGTTCCTGCCCCGGCTCAGGGCCAAGAA
CAGATGGAACAGCTGAATATGGGCCAAACAGGATATCTGTGGTAAGCAGTTCCTGCCCCGGCTCAGGGCC
AAGAACAGATGGTCCCCAGATGCGGTCCAGCCCTCAGCAGTTTCTAGAGAACCATCAGATGTTTCCAGGG
TGCCCCAAGGACCTGAAATGACCCTGTGCCTTATTTGAACTAACCAATCAGTTCGCTTCTCGCTTCTGTT
CGCGCGCTTCTGCTCCCCGAGCTCAATAAAAGAGCCCACAACCCCTCACTCGGGGCGCCAGTCCTCCGAT
TGACTGAGTCGCCCGGGTACCCGTGTATCCAATAAACCCTCTTGCAGTTGCATCCGACTTGTGGTCTCGC
TGTTCCTTGGGAGGGTCTCCTCTGAGTGATTGACTACCCGTCAGCGGGGGTCTTTCATTTGGGGGCTCGT
CCGGGATCGGGAGACCCCTGCCCAGGGACCACCGACCCACCACCGGGAGGTAAGCTGGCCAGCAACTTAT
CTGTGTCTGTCCGATTGTCTAGTGTCTATGACTGATTTTATGCGCCTGCGTCGGTACTAGTTAGCTAACT
AGCTCTGTATCTGGCGGACCCGTGGTGGAACTGACGAGTTCTGAACACCCGGCCGCAACCCTGGGAGACG
TCCCAGGGACTTTGGGGGCCGTTTTTGTGGCCCGACCTGAGGAAGGGAGTCGATGTGGAATCCGACCCCG
TCAGGATATGTGGTTCTGGTAGGAGACGAGAACCTAAAACAGTTCCCGCCTCCGTCTGAATTTTTGCTTT
CGGTTTGGAACCGAAGCCGCGCGTCTTGTCTGCTGCAGCATCGTTCTGTGTTGTCTCTGTCTGACTGTGT
TTCTGTATTTGTCTGAAAATTAGGGCCAGACTGTTACCACTCCCTTAAGTTTGACCTTAGATCACTGGAA
AGATGTCGAGCGGCTCGCTCACAACCAGTCGGTAGATGTCAAGAAGAGACGTTGGGTTACCTTCTGCTCT
GCAGAATGGCCAACCTTTAACGTCGGATGGCCGCGAGACGGCACCTTTAACCGAGACCTCATCACCCAGG
TTAAGATCAAGGTCTTTTCACCTGGCCCGCATGGACACCCAGACCAGGTCCCCTACATCGTGACCTGGGA
AGCCTTGGCTTTTGACCCCCCTCCCTGGGTCAAGCCCTTTGTACACCCTAAGCCTCCGCCTCCTCTTCTT
CCATCCGCGCCGTCTCTCCCCCTTGAACCTCCTCTTTCGACCCCGCCTCAATCCTCCCTTTATCCAGCCC
TCACTCCTTCTCTAGGCGCCGGCCATCGAGACTAAGCTTACCATGGCCTACCCCTACGACGTGCCCGACT
ACGCCTCCCTCGGATCCGCCACCATGACAGCTGACAAGGAGAAGAAAAGGAGTAGCTCGGAGAGGAGGAA
GGAGAAGTCCCGGGATGCTGCGCGGTGCCGGCGGAGCAAGGAGACGGAGGTGTTCTATGAGCTGGCCCAT
GAGCTGCCTCTGCCCCACAGTGTGAGCTCCCATCTGGACAAGGCCTCCATCATGCGACTGGCAATCAGCT
TCCTGCGAACACACAAGCTCCTCTCCTCAGTTTGCTCTGAAAACGAGTCCGAAGCCGAAGCTGACCAGCA
GATGGACAACTTGTACCTGAAAGCCTTGGAGGGTTTCATTGCCGTGGTGACCCAAGATGGCGACATGATC
TTTCTGTCAGAAAACATCAGCAAGTTCATGGGACTTACACAGGTGGAGCTAACAGGACATAGTATCTTTG
ACTTCACTCATCCCTGCGACCATGAGGAGATTCGTGAGAACCTGAGTCTCAAAAATGGCTCTGGTTTTGG
GAAAAAAAGCAAAGACATGTCCACAGAGCGGGACTTCTTCATGAGGATGAAGTGCACGGTCACCAACAGA
GGCCGTACTGTCAACCTCAAGTCAGCCACCTGGAAGGTCTTGCACTGCACGGGCCAGGTGAAAGTCTACA
ACAACTGCCCTCCTCACAATAGTCTGTGTGGCTACAAGGAGCCCCTGCTGTCCTGCCTCATCATCATGTG
TGAACCAATCCAGCACCCATCCCACATGGACATCCCCCTGGATAGCAAGACCTTCCTGAGCCGCCACAGC
ATGGACATGAAGTTCACCTACTGTGATGACAGAATCACAGAACTGATTGGTTACCACCCTGAGGAGCTGC
TTGGCCGCTCAGCCTATGAATTCTACCATGCGCTAGACTCCGAGAACATGACCAAGAGTCACCAGAACTT
GTGCACCAAGGGTCAGGTAGTAAGTGGCCAGTACCGGATGCTCGCAAAGCATGGGGGCTACGTGTGGCTG
GAGACCCAGGGGACGGTCATCTACAACCCTCGCAACCTGCAGCCCCAGTGCATCATGTGTGTCAACTACG
TCCTGAGTGAGATTGAGAAGAATGACGTGGTGTTCTCCATGGACCAGACTGAATCCCTGTTCAAGCCCCA
CCTGATGGCCATGAACAGCATCTTTGATAGCAGTGGCAAGGGGGCTGTGTCTGAGAAGAGTAACTTCCTA
TTCACCAAGCTAAAGGAGGAGCCCGAGGAGCTGGCCCAGCTGGCTCCCACCCCAGGAGACGCCATCATCT
CTCTGGATTTCGGGAATCAGAACTTCGAGGAGTCCTCAGCCTATGGCAAGGCCATCCTGCCCCCGAGCCA
GCCATGGGCCACGGAGTTGAGGAGCCACAGCACCCAGAGCGAGGCTGGGAGCCTGCCTGCCTTCACCGTG
CCCCAGGCAGCTGCCCCGGGCAGCACCACCCCCAGTGCCACCAGCAGCAGCAGCAGCTGCTCCACGCCCA
ATAGCCCTGAAGACTATTACACATCTTTGGATAACGACCTGAAGATTGAAGTGATTGAGAAGCTCTTCGC
CATGGACACAGAGGCCAAGGACCAATGCAGTACCCAGACGGATTTCAATGAGCTGGACTTGGAGACACTG
GCAGCTCTATATCCCCATGGACGGGGAAGACTTCCAGCTAAGCCCCATCTGCCCCGAGGAGCGGCTCTTG
GCGGAGAACCCACAGTCCACCCCCCAGCACTGCTTCAGTGCCATGACAAACATCTTCCAGCCACTGGCCC
CTGTAGCCCCGCACAGTCCCTTCCTCCTGGACAAGTTTCAGCAGCAGCTGGAGAGCAAGAAGACAGAGCC
CGAGCACCGGCCCATGTCCTCCATCTTCTTTGATGCCGGAAGCAAAGCATCCCTGCCACCGTGCTGTGGC
CAGGCCAGCACCCCTCTCTCTTCCATGGGGGGCAGATCCAATACCCAGTGGCCCCCAGATCCACCATTAC
ATTTTGGGCCCACAAAGTGGGCCGTCGGGGATCAGCGCACAGAGTTCTTGGGAGCAGCGCCGTTGGGGCC
CCCTGTCTCTCCACCCCATGTCTCCACCTTCAAGACAAGGTCTGCAAAGGGTTTTGGGGCTCGAGGCCCA
GACGTGCTGAGTCCGGCCATGGTAGCCCTCTCCAACAAGCTGAAGCTGAAGCGACAGCTGGAGTATGAAG
AGCAAGCCTTCCAGGACCTGAGCGGGGGGGACCCACCTGGTGGCAGCACCTCACATTTGATGTGGAAACG
GATGAAGAACCTCAGGGGTGGGAGCTGCCCTTTGATGCCGGACAAGCCACTGAGCGCAAATGTACCCAAT
GATAAGTTCACCCAAAACCCCATGAGGGGCCTGGGCCATCCCCTGAGACATCTGCCGCTGCCACAGCCTC
CATCTGCCATCAGTCCCGGGGAGAACAGCAAGAGCAGGTTCCCCCCACAGTGCTACGCCACCCAGTACCA
GGACTACAGCCTGTCGTCAGCCCACAAGGTGTCAGGCATGGCAAGCCGGCTGCTCGGGCCCTCATTTGAG
TCCTACCTGCTGCCCGAACTGACCAGATATGACTGTGAGGTGAACGTGCCCGTGCTGGGAAGCTCCACGC
TCCTGCAAGGAGGGGACCTCCTCAGAGCCCTGGACCAGGCCACCTGACAATTCGATATCTCGAGTAATCG
CCAGCACAGTGGTCGACCCTGTGGAATGTGTGTCAGTTAGGGTGTGGAAAGTCCCCAGGCTCCCCAGCAG
GCAGAAGTATGCAAAGCATGCATCTCAATTAGTCAGCAACCAGGTGTGGAAAGTCCCCAGGCTCCCCAGC
AGGCAGAAGTATGCAAAGCATGCATCTCAATTAGTCAGCAACCATAGTCCCGCCCCTAACTCCGCCCATC
CCGCCCCTAACTCCGCCCAGTTCCGCCCATTCTCCGCCCCATGGCTGACTAATTTTTTTTATTTATGCAG
AGGCCGAGGCCGCCTCGGCCTCTGAGCTATTCCAGAAGTAGTGAGGAGGCTTTTTTGGAGGCCTAGGCTT
TTGCAAAAAGCTTACCATGACCGAGTACAAGCCCACGGTGCGCCTCGCCACCCGCGACGACGTCCCCAGG
GCCGTACGCACCCTCGCCGCCGCGTTCGCCGACTACCCCGCCACGCGCCACACCGTCGATCCGGACCGCC
ACATCGAGCGGGTCACCGAGCTGCAAGAACTCTTCCTCACGCGCGTCGGGCTCGACATCGGCAAGGTGTG
GGTCGCGGACGACGGCGCCGCGGTGGCGGTCTGGACCACGCCGGAGAGCGTCGAAGCGGGGGCGGTGTTC
GCCGAGATCGGCCCGCGCATGGCCGAGTTGAGCGGTTCCCGGCTGGCCGCGCAGCAACAGATGGAAGGCC
TCCTGGCGCCGCACCGGCCCAAGGAGCCCGCGTGGTTCCTGGCCACCGTCGGCGTCTCGCCCGACCACCA
GGGCAAGGGTCTGGGCAGCGCCGTCGTGCTCCCCGGAGTGGAGGCGGCCGAGCGCGCCGGGGTGCCCGCC
TTCCTGGAGACCTCCGCGCCCCGCAACCTCCCCTTCTACGAGCGGCTCGGCTTCACCGTCACCGCCGACG
TCGAGTGCCCGAAGGACCGCGCGACCTGGTGCATGACCCGCAAGCCCGGTGCCTGACGCCCGCCCCACGA
CCCGCAGCGCCCGACCGAAAGGAGCGCACGACCCCATGCATCGATAAAATAAAAGATTTTATTTAGTCTC
CAGAAAAAGGGGGGAATGAAAGACCCCACCTGTAGGTTTGGCAAGCTAGCTTAAGTAACGCCATTTTGCA
AGGCATGGAAAAATACATAACTGAGAATAGAGAAGTTCAGATCAAGGTCAGGAACAGATGGAACAGCTGA
ATATGGGCCAAACAGGATATCTGTGGTAAGCAGTTCCTGCCCCGGCTCAGGGCCAAGAACAGATGGAACA
GCTGAATATGGGCCAAACAGGATATCTGTGGTAAGCAGTTCCTGCCCCGGCTCAGGGCCAAGAACAGATG
GTCCCCAGATGCGGTCCAGCCCTCAGCAGTTTCTAGAGAACCATCAGATGTTTCCAGGGTGCCCCAAGGA
CCTGAAATGACCCTGTGCCTTATTTGAACTAACCAATCAGTTCGCTTCTCGCTTCTGTTCGCGCGCTTCT
GCTCCCCGAGCTCAATAAAAGAGCCCACAACCCCTCACTCGGGGCGCCAGTCCTCCGATTGACTGAGTCG
CCCGGGTACCCGTGTATCCAATAAACCCTCTTGCAGTTGCATCCGACTTGTGGTCTCGCTGTTCCTTGGG
AGGGTCTCCTCTGAGTGATTGACTACCCGTCAGCGGGGGTCTTTCATTTCCGACTTGTGGTCTCGCTGCC
TTGGGAGGGTCTCCTCTGAGTGATTGACTACCCGTCAGCGGGGGTCTTCACATGCAGCATGTATCAAAAT
TAATTTGGTTTTTTTTCTTAAGTATTTACATTAAATGGCCATAGTTGCATTAATGAATCGGCCAACGCGC
GGGGAGAGGCGGTTTGCGTATTGGCGCTCTTCCGCTTCCTCGCTCACTGACTCGCTGCGCTCGGTCGTTC
GGCTGCGGCGAGCGGTATCAGCTCACTCAAAGGCGGTAATACGGTTATCCACAGAATCAGGGGATAACGC
AGGAAAGAACATGTGAGCAAAAGGCCAGCAAAAGGCCAGGAACCGTAAAAAGGCCGCGTTGCTGGCGTTT
TTCCATAGGCTCCGCCCCCCTGACGAGCATCACAAAAATCGACGCTCAAGTCAGAGGTGGCGAAACCCGA
CAGGACTATAAAGATACCAGGCGTTTCCCCCTGGAAGCTCCCTCGTGCGCTCTCCTGTTCCGACCCTGCC
GCTTACCGGATACCTGTCCGCCTTTCTCCCTTCGGGAAGCGTGGCGCTTTCTCATAGCTCACGCTGTAGG
TATCTCAGTTCGGTGTAGGTCGTTCGCTCCAAGCTGGGCTGTGTGCACGAACCCCCCGTTCAGCCCGACC
GCTGCGCCTTATCCGGTAACTATCGTCTTGAGTCCAACCCGGTAAGACACGACTTATCGCCACTGGCAGC
AGCCACTGGTAACAGGATTAGCAGAGCGAGGTATGTAGGCGGTGCTACAGAGTTCTTGAAGTGGTGGCCT
AACTACGGCTACACTAGAAGGACAGTATTTGGTATCTGCGCTCTGCTGAAGCCAGTTACCTTCGGAAAAA
GAGTTGGTAGCTCTTGATCCGGCAAACAAACCACCGCTGGTAGCGGTGGTTTTTTTGTTTGCAAGCAGCA
GATTACGCGCAGAAAAAAAGGATCTCAAGAAGATCCTTTGATCTTTTCTACGGGGTCTGACGCTCAGTGG
AACGAAAACTCACGTTAAGGGATTTTGGTCATGAGATTATCAAAAAGGATCTTCACCTAGATCCTTTTAA
ATTAAAAATGAAGTTTGCGGCCGCAAATCAATCTAAAGTATATATGAGTAAACTTGGTCTGACAGTTACC
AATGCTTAATCAGTGAGGCACCTATCTCAGCGATCTGTCTATTTCGTTCATCCATAGTTGCCTGACTCCC
CGTCGTGTAGATAACTACGATACGGGAGGGCTTACCATCTGGCCCCAGTGCTGCAATGATACCGCGAGAC
CCACGCTCACCGGCTCCAGATTTATCAGCAATAAACCAGCCAGCCGGAAGGGCCGAGCGCAGAAGTGGTC
CTGCAACTTTATCCGCCTCCATCCAGTCTATTAATTGTTGCCGGGAAGCTAGAGTAAGTAGTTCGCCAGT
TAATAGTTTGCGCAACGTTGTTGCCATTGCTACAGGCATCGTGGTGTCACGCTCGTCGTTTGGTATGGCT
TCATTCAGCTCCGGTTCCCAACGATCAAGGCGAGTTACATGATCCCCCATGTTGTGCAAAAAAGCGGTTA
GCTCCTTCGGTCCTCCGATCGTTGTCAGAAGTAAGTTGGCCGCAGTGTTATCACTCATGGTTATGGCAGC
ACTGCATAATTCTCTTACTGTCATGCCATCCGTAAGATGCTTTTCTGTGACTGGTGAGTACTCAACCAAG
TCATTCTGAGAATAGTGTATGCGGCGACCGAGTTGCTCTTGCCCGGCGTCAACACGGGATAATACCGCGC
CACATAGCAGAACTTTAAAAGTGCTCATCATTGGAAAACGTTCTTCGGGGCGAAAACTCTCAAGGATCTT
ACCGCTGTTGAGATCCAGTTCGATGTAACCCACTCGTGCACCCAACTGATCTTCAGCATCTTTTACTTTC
ACCAGCGTTTCTGGGTGAGCAAAAACAGGAAGGCAAAATGCCGCAAAAAAGGGAATAAGGGCGACACGGA
AATGTTGAATACTCATACTCTTCCTTTTTCAATATTATTGAAGCATTTATCAGGGTTATTGTCTCATGAG
CGGATACATATTTGAATGTATTTAGAAAAATAAACAAATAGGGGTTCCGCGCACATTTCCCCGAAAAGTG
CCAC
Features (pLannotate 1.2.2; 13 found; start..end, strand, type, name):
      8..477     +  LTR            LTR: long terminal repeat from Moloney murine leukemia virus
    601..875     +  misc_feature   MESV Ψ (fragment): packaging signal of murine embryonic stem cell virus
    934..1350    +  CDS            gag (truncated): truncated Moloney murine leukemia virus (MMLV) gag gene lacking the start codon
   1424..3025    +  CDS            EPAS1 (fragment): EPAS1_HUMAN - Also known as BHLHE73, HIF2A, MOP2, PASD2. Experimental evidence at protein level: Swiss-Prot protein existence level 1. Transcription factor involved in the induction of oxygen regulated genes. Heterodimerizes with ARNT; heterodimer binds to core DNA sequence 5'-TACGTG-3' within the hypoxia response element (HRE) of target gene promoters (By similarity). Regulates the vascular endothelial growth factor (VEGF) expression and seems to be implicated in the development of blood vessels and the tubular system of lung. May also play a role in the formation of the endothelium that give
   3018..4034    +  CDS            EPAS1 (fragment): EPAS1_HUMAN - Also known as BHLHE73, HIF2A, MOP2, PASD2. Experimental evidence at protein level: Swiss-Prot protein existence level 1. Transcription factor involved in the induction of oxygen regulated genes. Heterodimerizes with ARNT; heterodimer binds to core DNA sequence 5'-TACGTG-3' within the hypoxia response element (HRE) of target gene promoters (By similarity). Regulates the vascular endothelial growth factor (VEGF) expression and seems to be implicated in the development of blood vessels and the tubular system of lung. May also play a role in the formation of the endothelium that give
   4088..4417    +  promoter       SV40 promoter: SV40 enhancer and early promoter
   4427..5026    +  CDS            PuroR: puromycin N-acetyltransferase; pac from Streptomyces; confers resistance to puromycin
   5125..5718    +  LTR            LTR: long terminal repeat from Moloney murine leukemia virus
   5727..5773    +  LTR            5' LTR (truncated) (fragment): truncated long terminal repeat from Moloney murine sarcoma virus
   5856..5904    -  CDS            lacI (fragment): lac repressor; lacI; The lac repressor binds to the lac operator to inhibit transcription in E. coli. This inhibition can be relieved by adding lactose or isopropyl-β-D-thiogalactopyranoside (IPTG).
   6090..6678    -  rep_origin     ori: high-copy-number ColE1/pMB1/pBR322/pUC origin of replication
   6856..7716    -  CDS            AmpR: β-lactamase; bla; confers resistance to ampicillin, carbenicillin, and related antibiotics
   7717..7821    -  promoter       AmpR promoter: bla
