[The description below was written by a language model from this plasmid's Addgene catalogue record and pLannotate feature annotations shown in this document.]
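Description:
HA-HIF2α P531A-pBabe-puro is a Moloney murine leukemia virus-based retroviral expression plasmid built on the pBabe-puro backbone, designed to deliver a mutant human HIF2α (EPAS1) cDNA stably into mammalian cells. In bacteria it is maintained through a high-copy ColE1/pUC-type origin and selected with ampicillin via the β-lactamase gene and its native promoter. The viral portion consists of a 5′ LTR, a packaging signal (Ψ) extending into a truncated gag segment that lacks its start codon, and a 3′ LTR. When the plasmid is introduced into a packaging cell line, the transcript spanning the LTRs is encapsidated into replication-defective particles that integrate into target cells.

The insert, about 2.7 kb, sits downstream of the gag fragment between BamHI and a destroyed EcoRI site, with no separate internal promoter annotated, so it is expressed from the 5′ LTR as is standard for pBabe vectors. It encodes HIF2α carrying an N-terminal HA epitope tag for detection or immunoprecipitation. The annotation software splits the coding region into two adjoining EPAS1 fragments, and it does not annotate the HA tag separately. The P531A point mutation replaces a proline with alanine; this residue is known as a site of oxygen-dependent prolyl hydroxylation recognised by the von Hippel-Lindau protein, so the substitution is expected to make HIF2α resistant to pVHL-mediated degradation. Downstream, an SV40 enhancer/early promoter drives puromycin N-acetyltransferase, allowing selection of transduced cells with puromycin. In line with the associated publication on HIF inhibition and pVHL tumour suppression, the construct serves to generate cell lines expressing stabilised HIF2α to test its role downstream of VHL.
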