Addgene plasmid #26091: HA-HIF2α P531A-pBabe-puro
Depositing lab: William Kaelin. Depositing organization: Dana-Farber Cancer Institute. Publication: Inhibition of HIF is necessary for tumor suppression by the von Hippel-Lindau protein. Kondo K, Klco J, Nakamura E, Lechpammer M, Kaelin WG. Cancer Cell. 2002 Apr . 1(3):237-46. 10.1016/S1535-6108(02)00043-0 PubMed 12086860.
Backbone
  Vector backbone: pBabe-puro
  Backbone size w/o insert (bp): 5140
  Vector type: Mammalian Expression, Retroviral
  Selectable markers: Puromycin
Growth in bacteria
  Bacterial resistance: Ampicillin, 100 μg/mL
  Growth temperature: 37°C
  Growth strain: DH5alpha
  Growth instructions: DH5alpha
  Copy number: High Copy
Gene/Insert
  Gene/Insert name: Hypoxia inducible factor 2 alpha (alt names: HIF2a; EPAS1)
  Species: H. sapiens (human)
  Insert size (bp): 2655
  Mutation: cDNA with point mutation P531A
  GenBank ID: HSU81984
  Entrez Gene: EPAS1 (a.k.a. ECYT4, HIF2A, HLF, MOP2, PASD2, bHLHe73)
  Tag / fusion protein: HA-tag (N terminal on backbone)
  Cloning method: Restriction Enzyme; 5′ cloning site BamH I (not destroyed); 3′ cloning site EcoR I (destroyed during cloning)
  Sequencing primers: 5′ pBabe-5'; 3′ pBabe-3'
Terms and licenses: Academic/Nonprofit Terms; Industry Terms: Not Available to Industry
How to cite: HA-HIF2α P531A-pBabe-puro was a gift from William Kaelin (Addgene plasmid # 26091 ; http://n2t.net/addgene:26091 ; RRID:Addgene_26091)
