>Addgene plasmid #26091 | HA-HIF2α P531A-pBabe-puro | addgene partial sequence | sequence record 31695 | 26091with hHIF2-F2 (TCGGGAATCAGAACTTCGAG)
CGAGCCAGCCATGGGCCACGGAGTTGAGGAGCCACAGCACCCAGAGCGAGGCTGGGAGCCTGCCTGCCTT
CACCGTGCCCCAGGCAGCTGCCCCGGGCAGCACCACCCCCAGTGCCACCAGCAGCAGCAGCAGCTGCTCC
ACGCCCAATAGCCCTGAAGACTATTACACATCTTTGGATAACGACCTGAAGATTGAAGTGATTGAGAAGC
TCTTCGCCATGGACACAGAGGCCAAGGACCAATGCAGTACCCAGACGGATTTCAATGAGCTGGACTTGGA
GACACTGGCAGCTTATATCCCCATGGACGGGGAAGACTTCCAGCTAAGCCCCATCTGCCCCGAGGAGCGG
CTCTTGGCGGAGAACCCACAGTCCACCCCCCAGCACTGCTTCAGTGCCATGACAAACATCTTCCAGCCAC
TGGCCCCTGTAGCCCCGCACAGTCCCTTCCTCCTGGACAAGTTTCAGCAGCAGCTGGAGAGCAAGAAGAC
AGAGCCCGAGCACCGGCCCATGTCCTCCATCTTCTTTGATGCCGGAAGCAAAGCATCCCTGCCACCGTGC
TGTGGCCAGGCCAGCACCCCTCTCTCTTCCATGGGGGGCAGATCCAATACCCAGTGGCCCCCAGATCCAC
CATTACATTTTGGGCCCACAAAGTGGGCCGTCGGGGATCAGCGCACAGAGTTCTTGGGAGCAGCGCCGTT
GGGGCCCCCTGTCTCTCCACCCCATGTCTCCACCTTCAAGACAAGGTCTGCAAAGGGTTTTGGGGCTCGA
GGCCCAGACGTGCTGAGTCCGGCCATGGTAGCCCTCTCCAACAAGCTGAAGCTGAAGCGACAGCTGGAGT
ATGAAGAGCAAGCCTTCCAGGACCTGAGCGGGGGGGACCCACCTGGTGGCAGCACCTCACATTTGATGTG
GAA
