>Addgene plasmid #26091 | HA-HIF2α P531A-pBabe-puro | addgene partial sequence | sequence record 31696 | 26091 with pBABE-5
GATAGCTTACCATGGCCTACCCCTACGACGTGCCCGACTACGCCTCCCTCGGATCCGCCACCATGACAGC
TGACAAGGAGAAGAAAAGGAGTAGCTCGGAGAGGAGGAAGGAGAAGTCCCGGGATGCTGCGCGGTGCCGG
CGGAGCAAGGAGACGGAGGTGTTCTATGAGCTGGCCCATGAGCTGCCTCTGCCCCACAGTGTGAGCTCCC
ATCTGGACAAGGCCTCCATCATGCGACTGGCAATCAGCTTCCTGCGAACACACAAGCTCCTCTCCTCAGT
TTGCTCTGAAAACGAGTCCGAAGCCGAAGCTGACCAGCAGATGGACAACTTGTACCTGAAAGCCTTGGAG
GGTTTCATTGCCGTGGTGACCCAAGATGGCGACATGATCTTTCTGTCAGAAAACATCAGCAAGTTCATGG
GACTTACACAGGTGGAGCTAACAGGACATAGTATCTTTGACTTCACTCATCCCTGCGACCATGAGGAGAT
TCGTGAGAACCTGAGTCTCAAAAATGGCTCTGGTTTTGGGAAAAAAAGCAAAGACATGTCCACAGAGCGG
GACTTCTTCATGAGGATGAAGTGCACGGTCACCAACAGAGGCCGTACTGTCAACCTCAAGTCAGCCACCT
GGAAGGTCTTGCACTGCACGGGCCAGGTGAAAGTCTACAACAACTGCCCTCCTCACAATAGTCTGTGTGG
CTACAAGGAGCCCCTGCTGTCCTGCCTCATCATCATGTGTGAACCAATCCAGCACCCATCCCACATGGAC
ATCCCCCTGGATAGCAAGACCTTCCTGAGCCGCCACAGCATGGACATGAAGTTCACCTACTGTGATGACA
GAATCACAGAACTGATTGGTTACCACCCTGAGGAGCTGCTTGGCCGT
